>Addgene plasmid #165843 | pFC31 attB O1 | addgene full sequence | sequence record 335028 | Addgene NGS Result
TAACGGATCCGGTCTCAGGAGGAATTGGTCGACGATGTAGGTCACTGTCTCGAAGCCGCGGTGCGGGTGC
CAGGGCGTGCCCTTGGGCTCCCCGGGCGCGTACTCCACCTCACCCATCTGGTCCATCATGATGCGCTGTC
ATGAGACCGGATCCTGACACGGTTATCCACAGAATCAGGGGATAACGCAGGAAAGAACATGTGAGCAAAA
GGCCAGCAAAAGGCCAGGAACCGTAAAAAGGCCGCGTTGCTGGCGTTTTTCCATAGGCTCCGCCCCCCTG
ACGAGCATCACAAAAATCGACGCTCAAGTCAGAGGTGGCGAAACCCGACAGGACTATAAAGATACCAGGC
GTTTCCCCCTGGAAGCTCCCTCGTGCGCTCTCCTGTTCCGACCCTGCCGCTTACCGGATACCTGTCCGCC
TTTCTCCCTTCGGGAAGCGTGGCGCTTTCTCATAGCTCACGCTGTAGGTATCTCAGTTCGGTGTAGGTCG
TTCGCTCCAAGCTGGGCTGTGTGCACGAACCCCCCGTTCAGCCCGACCGCTGCGCCTTATCCGGTAACTA
TCGTCTTGAGTCCAACCCGGTAAGACACGACTTATCGCCACTGGCAGCAGCCACTGGTAACAGGATTAGC
AGAGCGAGGTATGTAGGCGGTGCTACAGAGTTCTTGAAGTGGTGGCCTAACTACGGCTACACTAGAAGAA
CAGTATTTGGTATCTGCGCTCTGCTGAAGCCAGTTACCTTCGGAAAAAGAGTTGGTAGCTCTTGATCCGG
CAAACAAACCACCGCTGGTAGCGGTGGTTTTTTTGTTTGCAAGCAGCAGATTACGCGCAGAAAAAAAGGA
TCTCAAGAAGATCCTTTGATCTTTTCTACGGGGTCTGACGCTCAGTGGAACGAAAACTCACGTTAAGGGA
TTTTGGTCATGAGATTATCAAAAAGGATCTTCACCTAGATCCTTTTGTGATGATCGGCACGTAAGAGGTT
CCAACTTTCACCATAATGAAATAAGATCACTACCGGGCGTATTTTTTGAGTTATCGAGATTTTCAGGAGC
TAAGGAAGCTAAAATGGAGAAAAAAATCACTGGATATACCACCGTTGATATATCCCAATGGCATCGTAAA
GAACATTTTGAGGCATTTCAGTCAGTTGCTCAATGTACCTATAACCAGACCGTTCAGCTGGATATTACGG
CCTTTTTAAAGACCGTAAAGAAAAATAAGCACAAGTTTTATCCGGCCTTTATTCACATTCTTGCCCGCCT
GATGAATGCTCATCCGGAATTCCGTATGGCAATGAAAGACGGTGAGCTGGTGATATGGGATAGTGTTCAC
CCTTGTTACACCGTTTTCCATGAGCAAACTGAAACGTTTTCATCGCTCTGGAGTGAATACCACGACGATT
TCCGGCAGTTTCTACACATATATTCGCAAGATGTGGCGTGTTACGGTGAAAACCTGGCCTATTTCCCTAA
AGGGTTTATTGAGAATATGTTTTTCGTGTCAGCCAATCCCTGGGTGAGTTTCACCAGTTTTGATTTAAAC
GTGGCCAATATGGACAACTTCTTCGCCCCCGTTTTCACCATGGGCAAATATTATACGCAAGGCGACAAGG
TGCTGATGCCGCTGGCGATTCAGGTTCATCATGCCGTTTGTGATGGCTTCCATGTCGGCAGAATGCTTAA
TGAATTACAACAGTACTGCGATGAGTGGCAGGGCGGGGCGTAATTTTTTTAAGGCAGTTATTGGTGCCCT
TAAACGCCTGGTTGCTACGCCTGAATAAGTGATAATAAGCGGATGAATGGCAGAAATTCGATGATAAGCT
GTCAAACATGATGT
[125 nt withheld, positions 1835-1959]
C
[91 nt withheld, positions 1961-2051]
AGGGTGATGGTTCACGTAGTGGGCCAGCGCCCTGATAGACGGTTTTTCGCCCTTTGACGTTGGAGTCCAC
GTTCTTT
[37 nt withheld, positions 2129-2165]
ACCCTATCTCGGTCTATTCTTTTGATTTATAAGGGATTTTGCCGATTTCGGCCTATTGGTTAAAAAATGA
GCTGATTTAACAAAAATTTAACGCGAATTTTAACAAAATATTAACGCTTACAATTT
Features (pLannotate 1.2.2; 6 found; start..end, strand, type, name):
     49..118     +  protein_bind   attB: attB site for the φC31 integrase (Groth et al., 2000) phage φC31 integrase
    258..846     -  rep_origin     ori: high-copy-number ColE1/pMB1/pBR322/pUC origin of replication
    961..1063    +  promoter       cat promoter: promoter of the E. coli cat gene encoding chloramphenicol acetyltransferase
   1064..1720    +  CDS            cat: CAT_ECOLX - Experimental evidence at protein level: Swiss-Prot protein existence level 1. This enzyme is an effector of chloramphenicol resistance in bacteria. From Escherichia coli. This protein is used as a marker in many commonly used cloning vectors, such as pACYC184.
   1808..1825    -  promoter       tet promoter (fragment): E. coli promoter for tetracycline efflux protein gene
   1836..2291    +  rep_origin     f1 ori (sequence partly withheld): f1 bacteriophage origin of replication; arrow indicates direction of (+) strand synthesis
