[The description below was written by a language model from this plasmid's Addgene catalogue record and pLannotate feature annotations shown in this document.]
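Description:
pFC31 attB O1 is a small (about 2.3 kb) modular part plasmid that carries the bacteriophage φC31 integrase attB attachment site in the pColE1_Omega1 backbone. It is catalogued as an insect expression vector and comes from work on multiplexed drug-based selection and counterselection for genetic manipulation in Drosophila. The plasmid itself contains no eukaryotic promoter, coding sequence or marker, so it is best understood as a building block rather than a finished transgenesis vector. It is propagated in E. coli at high copy from a ColE1/pMB1-type origin. Selection is with chloramphenicol, through the cat gene (chloramphenicol acetyltransferase) driven by its native promoter. The feature table also lists an f1 bacteriophage origin, which in principle allows single-stranded DNA production with helper phage, and a short fragment of the tet promoter that appears to be a backbone remnant.

The only payload is the attB element, recorded as a 112 bp insert, within which a 70 bp core attB site is annotated. φC31 integrase catalyses unidirectional recombination between attB and a matching attP site. A plasmid carrying attB can therefore be inserted stably at a defined attP landing site previously placed in the fly genome. The depositor describes the insert simply as a docking site. The "Omega1" backbone name suggests a position in a hierarchical assembly scheme in which this part would be combined with other modules, but the record does not describe the assembly system, and it lists the cloning sites as unknown.
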