Addgene plasmid #165843: pFC31 attB O1
Purpose: _C31 integrase attB site in pColE1_Omega1
Depositing lab: Koen Venken. Depositing organization: Baylor College of Medicine. Publication: Multiplexed drug-based selection and counterselection genetic manipulations in Drosophila. Matinyan N, Karkhanis MS, Gonzalez Y, Jain A, Saltzman A, Malovannaya A, Sarrion-Perdigones A, Dierick HA, Venken KJT. Cell Rep. 2021 Sep 14;36(11):109700. doi: 10.1016/j.celrep.2021.109700. PubMed 34525356.
Backbone
  Vector backbone: pColE1_Omega1
  Backbone size w/o insert (bp): 2171
  Vector type: Insect Expression
Growth in bacteria
  Bacterial resistance: Chloramphenicol, 25 μg/mL
  Growth temperature: 37°C
  Growth strain: DH10B
  Copy number: High Copy
Gene/Insert
  Gene/Insert name: _C31 attB
  Species: Viral
  Insert size (bp): 112
  Cloning method: Restriction Enzyme; 5′ cloning site Unknown (unknown if destroyed)
Terms and licenses: Academic/Nonprofit Terms; Industry Terms: Not Available to Industry
Depositor comments: attB docking site
How to cite: pFC31 attB O1 was a gift from Koen Venken (Addgene plasmid # 165843 ; http://n2t.net/addgene:165843 ; RRID:Addgene_165843)
